Addgene plasmid #27188: PTRF/Cavin1_L (OZ513)
Depositing lab: Keith Joung. Depositing organization: Massachusetts General Hospital. Publication: Rapid "open-source" engineering of customized zinc-finger nucleases for highly efficient gene modification. Maeder ML, Thibodeau-Beganny S, Osiak A, Wright DA, Anthony RM, Eichtinger M, Jiang T, Foley JE, Winfrey RJ, Townsend JA, Unger-Wallace E, Sander JD, Muller-Lerch F, Fu F, Pearlberg J, Goebel C, Dassie JP, Pruett-Miller SM, Porteus MH, Sgroi DC, Iafrate AJ, Dobbs D, McCray PB, Cathomen T, Voytas DF, Joung JK. Mol Cell. 2008 Jul 25. 31(2):294-301. 10.1016/j.molcel.2008.06.016 PubMed 18657511.
Backbone
  Vector backbone: MG414
  Backbone size w/o insert (bp): 5493
  Vector type: Zebrafish Targeting
Growth in bacteria
  Bacterial resistance: Kanamycin, 50 μg/mL
  Growth temperature: 37°C
  Growth strain: XL1 Blue
  Growth instructions: Requires a bacterial strain such as XL1 Blue, that expresses the lacIq allele of lac repressor
  Copy number: Low Copy
Gene/Insert
  Gene/Insert name: Zinc finger array targeting PTRF/Cavin1 (alt names: polymerase I and transcript release factor b; OZ514)
  Species: D. rerio (zebrafish)
  Insert size (bp): 270
  GenBank ID: ENSDARG00000059362
  Entrez Gene: cavin1b (a.k.a. fd20g07, ptrf, ptrfb, wu:fd20g07, zgc:162917)
  Cloning method: Restriction Enzyme; 5′ cloning site XbaI (not destroyed); 3′ cloning site BamHI (not destroyed)
  Sequencing primers: 5′ OK.61 GGGTAGTACGATGACGGAACCTGTC
Terms and licenses: Academic/Nonprofit Terms; Industry Terms: Not Available to Industry
Depositor comments: This plasmid encodes a zinc finger array targeting half of a target sequence in the zebrafish gene PTRF/Cavin1 (see below). Please note that this plasmid does NOT contain the PTRF/Cavin1 sequence. Users must order the complementary plasmid PTRF/Cavin1_R (OZ514) [Addgene plasmid 27189] in order to create a zinc finger nuclease (ZFN) pair to introduce targeted mutations into this specific zebrafish gene. Users will also need to clone the zinc finger (ZF) insert of this plasmid into a zinc finger nuclease (ZFN) vector to express a FOKI fusion product. Examples of possible ZFN expression vectors that can be used are: pST1374 (Addgene plasmid 13426), pMLM290 (Addgene plasmid 21872), pMLM292 (Addgene plasmid 21873), pMLM800 (Addgene plasmid 27202) and pMLM802 (Addgene plasmid 27203). This zinc finger array was tested for binding activity to the sequence 5'-GACGGCTGT-3' in a bacterial two hybrid assay, and resulted in 6.30 fold activation. However, this array has not yet been tested for activity as a zinc finger nuclease (i.e. for its ability to induce mutations at the intended locus). Scientists using this zinc finger array in a publication should notify and acknowledge NIH grant number R01 GM088040 in the publication. Other Articles: "Oligomerized pool engineering (OPEN): an 'open-source' protocol for making customized zinc-finger arrays." Maeder ML et al. (Nat Protoc. 2009 Sept 17. 4(10):1471-1501. Pubmed ID: 19798082 "Targeted mutagenesis in zebrafish using customized zinc-finger nucleases." Foley JE et al. (Nat Protoc. 2009 Dec 3. 4(12):1855-1867. Pubmed ID: 20010934
How to cite: PTRF/Cavin1_L (OZ513) was a gift from Keith Joung (Addgene plasmid # 27188 ; http://n2t.net/addgene:27188 ; RRID:Addgene_27188)
