[The description below was written by a language model from this plasmid's Addgene catalogue record.]
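Description:
PTRF/Cavin1_L (OZ513) is a low-copy bacterial plasmid built on the MG414 backbone (about 5.5 kb without insert) and catalogued as a zebrafish gene-targeting reagent. It is selected with kanamycin and must be kept in a host carrying the lacIq allele of the lac repressor, which suggests that the insert is under lac-repressible control. However, the record does not state the promoter, the origin of replication or any other backbone features, and no feature table is provided.

The payload is a roughly 270 bp engineered zinc finger array, cloned between XbaI and BamHI sites that both remain intact so the array can be excised. It came from the OPEN (oligomerized pool engineering) selection approach and recognises a nine-base-pair "left" half-site within the zebrafish cavin1b gene (also called ptrf or ptrfb, polymerase I and transcript release factor b). The plasmid carries only the DNA-binding array and contains no PTRF/Cavin1 sequence. Binding to the intended half-site was confirmed in a bacterial two-hybrid assay, which gave about 6.3-fold activation.

The construct is a source of a DNA-binding module, not a finished nuclease. To use it, the array must be subcloned into a separate zinc finger nuclease expression vector so that it is fused to the FokI cleavage domain. It is then paired with the complementary right-half array, PTRF/Cavin1_R (OZ514), so the two fusions can dimerise at the target and introduce mutations at the locus. The depositor notes that the array has not yet been tested for nuclease activity, so its ability to induce mutations in zebrafish is unverified. The insert's alternative-name field lists OZ514, which appears to refer to the partner plasmid and not to this array.
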