>Addgene plasmid #27188 | PTRF/Cavin1_L (OZ513) | addgene partial sequence | sequence record 33627 | 27188 with OK.61 (5' GGGTAGTACGATGACGGAACCTGTC 3')
TTGGAATCATTGTGCAAAGGCCCTGAGAAAAATCCAAGCTTTGGCGGCCGCTGACTACAAAGACGATGAT
GACAAATCTAGACCCGGGGAGCGCCCCTTCCAGTGTCGCATTTGCATGCGGAACTTTTCGAAGCGCCAGC
ACCTTGAGTACCATACCCGTACTCATACCGGTGAAAAACCGTTTCAGTGTCGGATCTGTATGCGAAATTT
CTCCCTGAACGAGCACTTGACCCGCCATCTACGTACGCACACCGGCGAGAAGCCATTCCAATGCCGAATA
TGCATGCGCAACTTCAGTGACCCCAGCAACCTGCGGCGCCACCTAAAAACCCACCTGAGGGGATCCTCTG
CACAGTAGTAACTAGAGACTAGAAAAAGGCCGACAAGTCCCGCTCCGCTGAAGATCCTGGCGTAATAGCG
AAGAGGCCCGCACCGATCGCCCTTCCCAACAGTTGCGCAGCCTGAATGGCGAATGGG
[124 nt withheld, positions 478-601]
C
[91 nt withheld, positions 603-693]
A
[49 nt withheld, positions 695-743]
CCTTTGACGTTGGAGTCCACGTTCTTT
[37 nt withheld, positions 771-807]
AACCTAT
